Addgene plasmid #242866: cleaveBADTrp
Purpose: Expression of cleavable Trp1 (extracellular domain)
Depositing lab: Ferenc Scheeren. Depositing organization: Leiden University Medical Center. Publication: Pyroglutamation of cell surface proteins CD47 and TRP1 by glutaminyl cyclase modulates therapeutic antibody binding. van der Plas-van Duijn A, Winkelman LMT, Lensen C, van Duivendijk M, Derksen I, van Veenendaal JMF, Schaap G, Sluijter M, van Groningen TJB, van Doorn R, van Hall T, Slieker RC, Sharp TH, Beltman JB, Bresser K, Scheeren FA. Commun Biol. 2025 Nov 13;8(1):1561. doi: 10.1038/s42003-025-08938-4. PubMed 41233527.
Backbone
  Vector backbone: pTWIST LENTI CMV Puro
  Backbone manufacturer: twist
  Backbone size w/o insert (bp): 7923
  Total vector size (bp): 10845
  Vector type: Mammalian Expression, Lentiviral
  Selectable markers: Puromycin
Growth in bacteria
  Bacterial resistance: Ampicillin, 100 μg/mL
  Growth temperature: 37°C
  Growth strain: NEB Stable
  Copy number: Unknown
Gene/Insert
  Gene/Insert name: ECD Trp-1-WT fused to cleavable TMD
  Species: H. sapiens (human)
  Insert size (bp): 2922
  Entrez Gene: TYRP1 (a.k.a. CAS2, CATB, GP75, OCA3, TRP, TRP1, TYRP, b-PROTEIN)
  Tag / fusion protein: Cleavable CAR TMD (C terminal on insert)
Terms and licenses: Academic/Nonprofit Terms; Industry Terms: Not Available to Industry
How to cite: cleaveBADTrp was a gift from Ferenc Scheeren (Addgene plasmid # 242866 ; http://n2t.net/addgene:242866 ; RRID:Addgene_242866)
