[The description below was written by a language model from this plasmid's Addgene catalogue record and pLannotate feature annotations shown in this document.]
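Description:
cleaveBADTrp is a third-generation-style, self-inactivating HIV-1 lentiviral transfer plasmid built on the pTWIST LENTI CMV Puro backbone (about 10.8 kb in total, with a roughly 2.9 kb insert) for expression in mammalian cells. It is propagated in E. coli through a high-copy ColE1/pUC origin with ampicillin resistance, and it also carries an f1 origin and residual lac/T7/T3 cloning-vector elements. The viral portion comprises an RSV promoter driving a truncated 5' LTR, the Ψ packaging signal with a gag fragment, the RRE for Rev-dependent RNA export, a cPPT/CTS, a WPRE to boost transcript expression, and a ΔU3 3' LTR followed by an SV40 polyadenylation signal and SV40 origin. A human PGK promoter drives a puromycin N-acetyltransferase cassette, allowing selection of transduced cells.

The payload lies downstream of the CMV enhancer/promoter and encodes the wild-type extracellular domain of human TYRP1 (TRP1/gp75) fused at its C terminus to what the record calls a cleavable CAR transmembrane domain. The feature table resolves this fusion into a TYRP1 fragment, a segment matching the hepatitis C virus polyprotein, a CD8A fragment and a CD3ζ (CD247) fragment. The CD8A and CD3ζ parts are typical of chimeric antigen receptor hinge/transmembrane and intracellular modules. The HCV-derived portion may supply the cleavable element, but the record does not state its identity or the cleavage mechanism. The stated purpose is expression of a cleavable TRP1 extracellular domain. The associated study concerns how pyroglutamate modification of the cell-surface proteins CD47 and TRP1 by glutaminyl cyclase affects therapeutic antibody binding.
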