Features (pLannotate 1.2.2; 32 found; start..end, strand, type, name):
      1..1407    +  CDS            TYRP1 (fragment): TYRP1_HUMAN - Also known as CAS2 From Homo sapiens (Human).
   1591..2265    +  CDS            POLG_HCVR6 (fragment): Experimental evidence at protein level: Swiss-Prot protein existence level 1. [RNA-directed RNA polymerase]: RNA-dependent RNA polymerase that performs primer-template recognition and RNA synthesis during viral replication. From Hepatitis C virus genotype 1b (isolate HCR6) (HCV).
   2251..2553    +  CDS            CD8A (fragment): CD8A_HUMAN - Also known as MAL. Experimental evidence at protein level: Swiss-Prot protein existence level 1. Integral membrane glycoprotein that plays an essential role in the immune response and serves multiple functions in responses against both external and internal offenses. In T-cells, functions primarily as a coreceptor for MHC class I molecule:peptide complex. The antigens presented by class I peptides are derived from cytosolic proteins while class II derived from extracellular proteins. Interacts simultaneously with the T-cell receptor (TCR) and the MHC class I proteins presented by
   2581..2919    +  CDS            CD247 (fragment): CD3Z_HUMAN - Also known as CD3Z, T3Z, TCRZ. Experimental evidence at protein level: Swiss-Prot protein existence level 1. Part of the TCR-CD3 complex present on T-lymphocyte cell surface that plays an essential role in adaptive immune response. When antigen presenting cells (APCs) activate T-cell receptor (TCR), TCR- mediated signals are transmitted across the cell membrane by the CD3 chains CD3D, CD3E, CD3G and CD3Z. All CD3 chains contain immunoreceptor tyrosine-based activation motifs (ITAMs) in their cytoplasmic domain. Upon TCR engagement, these motifs become phosphorylated by Src family
   2989..3577    +  misc_feature   WPRE: woodchuck hepatitis virus posttranscriptional regulatory element
   3628..3647    +  misc_feature   cPPT/CTS (fragment): central polypurine tract and central termination sequence of HIV-1
   3649..3882    +  LTR            3' LTR (ΔU3): self-inactivating 3' long terminal repeat (LTR) from HIV-1
   3960..4081    +  polyA_signal   SV40 poly(A) signal: SV40 polyadenylation signal
   4121..4256    +  rep_origin     SV40 ori: SV40 origin of replication
   4277..4295    -  promoter       T7 promoter: promoter for bacteriophage T7 RNA polymerase
   4303..4458    +  CDS            lacZα (fragment): LacZα fragment of β-galactosidase; lacZ fragment
   4463..4891    +  rep_origin     f1 ori (sequence partly withheld): f1 bacteriophage origin of replication; arrow indicates direction of (+) strand synthesis
   4944..5048    +  promoter       AmpR promoter: bla
   5049..5909    +  CDS            AmpR: β-lactamase; bla; confers resistance to ampicillin, carbenicillin, and related antibiotics
   6080..6668    +  rep_origin     ori: high-copy-number ColE1/pMB1/pBR322/pUC origin of replication
   6851..6943    +  CDS            lacI (fragment): lac repressor; lacI; The lac repressor binds to the lac operator to inhibit transcription in E. coli. This inhibition can be relieved by adding lactose or isopropyl-β-D-thiogalactopyranoside (IPTG).
   6956..6977    +  protein_bind   CAP binding site: CAP binding activates transcription in the presence of cAMP. E. coli catabolite activator protein
   6992..7022    +  promoter       lac promoter: promoter for the E. coli lac operon
   7026..7048    +  protein_bind   lac operator (fragment): The lac repressor binds to the lac operator to inhibit transcription in E. coli. This inhibition can be relieved by adding lactose or isopropyl-β-D-thiogalactopyranoside (IPTG). lac repressor encoded by lacI
   7091..7109    +  promoter       T3 promoter: promoter for bacteriophage T3 RNA polymerase
   7137..7363    +  promoter       RSV promoter: Rous sarcoma virus enhancer/promoter
   7364..7544    +  LTR            5' LTR (truncated): truncated 5' long terminal repeat (LTR) from HIV-1
   7591..7716    +  misc_feature   HIV-1 Ψ: packaging signal of human immunodeficiency virus type 1
   7700..8063    +  CDS            HIV-1 gag (fragment): gag protein from human immunodeficiency virus 1; gag
   8209..8442    +  misc_feature   RRE: The Rev response element (RRE) of HIV-1 allows for Rev-dependent mRNA export from the nucleus to the cytoplasm.
   8819..8845    +  CDS            Rev (fragment): human immunodeficiency virus 1 (HIV-1) Rev protein; rev; enhances nuclear export of unspliced and incompletely spliced viral mRNAs
   8846..9346    +  promoter       hPGK promoter: human phosphoglycerate kinase 1 promoter
   9368..9967    +  CDS            PuroR (fragment): puromycin N-acetyltransferase; pac from Streptomyces; confers resistance to puromycin
  10009..10126   +  misc_feature   cPPT/CTS: central polypurine tract and central termination sequence of HIV-1
  10185..10242   +  enhancer       CMV enhancer (fragment): human cytomegalovirus immediate early enhancer
  10243..10622   +  enhancer       CMV enhancer: human cytomegalovirus immediate early enhancer
  10623..10826   +  promoter       CMV promoter: human cytomegalovirus (CMV) immediate early promoter
>Addgene plasmid #242866 | cleaveBADTrp | addgene full sequence | sequence record 486270 | Addgene NGS Result
ATGTCTGCCCCCAAACTTCTGTCACTCGGATGCATATTTTTTCCACTCTTACTGTTTCAGCAGGCGAGGG
CCCAATTCCCCAGGCAGTGTGCCACTGTAGAGGCACTGCGCAGCGGCATGTGTTGCCCCGACTTATCCCC
TGTTTCTGGCCCGGGCACCGACCGCTGCGGAAGTTCCTCTGGTAGAGGCCGGTGCGAAGCTGTGACGGCC
GATTCCCGCCCACATTCCCCGCAGTATCCGCACGATGGCCGTGATGACCGGGAGGTTTGGCCTCTTCGGT
TTTTCAACCGGACTTGCCACTGTAACGGGAACTTTAGCGGTCATAATTGTGGCACATGCAGACCAGGTTG
GCGAGGGGCCGCTTGTGACCAGCGGGTCCTCATTGTACGTCGGAACCTGCTTGACTTGTCTAAGGAGGAA
AAAAACCACTTCGTCAGAGCACTCGACATGGCAAAAAGGACCACACATCCACTTTTTGTTATTGCAACTC
GCCGCTCAGAAGAAATTCTGGGCCCTGATGGCAATACACCACAGTTTGAGAACATCAGCATCTATAACTA
CTTCGTGTGGACGCATTATTACTCCGTCAAGAAGACCTTCCTTGGAGTGGGACAGGAGTCCTTCGGAGAG
GTGGATTTTTCACACGAAGGCCCAGCTTTTTTGACTTGGCATCGTTACCACCTCCTCAGGCTTGAGAAGG
ATATGCAGGAGATGTTGCAGGAGCCATCTTTCTCCTTACCTTACTGGAATTTCGCTACCGGCAAAAACGT
CTGCGATATCTGCACCGACGACCTTATGGGTTCCAGGTCCAATTTTGATTCTACTCTCATTTCCCCTAAT
TCAGTGTTTTCTCAGTGGCGGGTGGTATGCGATTCCCTGGAGGACTATGACACACTCGGGACTCTCTGTA
ATAGTACCGAGGACGGACCCATTCGCCGGAATCCTGCGGGGAACGTAGCCCGACCAATGGTTCAGCGGCT
TCCCGAACCACAAGACGTTGCCCAGTGCCTGGAAGTGGGCCTGTTCGACACTCCTCCGTTTTACAGTAAC
TCCACGAATAGCTTTAGGAACACCGTCGAGGGGTACTCCGATCCGACTGGGAAGTATGACCCTGCAGTCA
GGAGCCTCCACAATCTTGCCCACCTGTTTTTGAACGGCACTGGTGGGCAGACGCACTTATCCCCGAACGA
TCCGATCTTCGTGCTGCTTCATACCTTTACCGATGCTGTGTTCGACGAATGGTTGAGGAGATATAATGCC
GACATTTCCACATTTCCTCTGGAGAATGCCCCCATCGGTCACAACAGACAGTATAACATGGTTCCATTCT
GGCCACCTGTCACCAATACCGAGATGTTTGTTACAGCACCTGATAACCTCGGATACACTTACGAGATTCA
GTGGCCTGGCGGCTCCGGCGGCAGTGGGGGCTCTGGCGGATCAGGCGGAAGCCATCATCACCACCACCAC
CATCATGGCGGCTCCGGGGGCAGCGATGAGATGGAGGAGTGTAGCCAGCATGGCGGAAGCGGGGGTTCTG
AGCAGAAACTGATCAGCGAAGAAGACCTGACCGGTTGTGTAGTCATAGTGGGGCGCATCGTGCTCTCCGG
TAGCGGAACAAGTGCCCCAATCACGGCCTATGCACAGCAGACTCGGGGGCTGCTGGGTTGCATCATCACA
TCCTTGACGGGGAGGGATAAAAACCAGGTGGAGGGTGAAGTCCAGATTATGAGCACTGCTACGCAAACCT
TCTTAGCCACATGTATCAATGGGGTTTGTTGGGCAGTCTATCATGGTGCAGGGACAAGAACCATCGCCAG
TCCCAAGGGACCAGTAATCCAAATGTACACCAATGTGGATCAGGACCTCGTGGGATGGCCGGCGCCCCAA
GGATCCAGATCCCTCACCCCTTGTACTTGCGGGAGTTCTGACCTGTACCTGGTCACAAGACACGCGGACG
TGATCCCTGTCAGACGCAGAGGAGACGGGCGAGGCTCACTGCTTAGTCCGAGGCCCATCTCTTATCTCAA
GGGGAGCTCCGGCGGCCCCCTGCTTTGTCCTGCCGGACATGCTGTCGGTTTGTTCCGAGCCGCCGTGTGT
ACCAGAGGGGTTGCAAAAGCCGTAGATTTTATCCCCGTGGAAAATCTGGAAACCACCATGAGAAGCCCTG
TGTTCACAGATAACTCCAGCCCGCCAGCCGTGACACTCACTCATGGGGGTTCAGGAGGCTCTGGGTGCAT
TGGGGCCGCCACAACTACCCCAGCGCCCAGACCTCCTACGCCTGCGCCCACAATAGCCTCTCAGCCCCTG
AGCTTAAGACCCGAAGCCTGTCGCCCCGCCGCAGGTGGGGCTGTGCACACCCGGGGTCTCGATTTTGCCT
GCGACATTTATATATGGGCACCATTGGCAGGCACCTGCGGGGTGTTATTGCTCAGCTTGGTCATAACTTT
ATATTGCAAAAGAGGGCGCAAAAAGCTGCTCTACATCTTCAAGCAGCCATTCATGCGACCCGTGCAAACA
ACGCAGGAAGAAGACGGCTGTAGCTGCAGATTCCCTGAGGAAGAGGAAGGTGGGTGTGAGCTGAGGGTCA
AATTCTCCAGATCTGCTGACGCACCTGCCTATAAACAGGGCCAGAATCAGCTTTATAATGAGCTTAACTT
AGGCAGACGCGAAGAATATGACGTGCTGGACAAGAGGCGCGGCAGAGATCCAGAGATGGGTGGCAAACCT
CGACGGAAAAACCCCCAGGAAGGCCTGTACAACGAACTTCAGAAGGACAAAATGGCCGAAGCATACAGCG
AGATCGGAATGAAGGGGGAGAGACGCCGCGGTAAGGGACACGATGGGCTCTATCAGGGACTTTCTACTGC
TACCAAGGACACATACGATGCCCTCCACATGCAGGCCCTTCCCCCTCGGTAGGATATCCAGCACAGTGGC
GGCCGCTCGAGTCTAGAGGGCCCGTTTAAACCCGCTGATCAGCCTCGAAATCAACCTCTGGATTACAAAA
TTTGTGAAAGATTGACTGGTATTCTTAACTATGTTGCTCCTTTTACGCTATGTGGATACGCTGCTTTAAT
GCCTTTGTATCATGCTATTGCTTCCCGTATGGCTTTCATTTTCTCCTCCTTGTATAAATCCTGGTTGCTG
TCTCTTTATGAGGAGTTGTGGCCCGTTGTCAGGCAACGTGGCGTGGTGTGCACTGTGTTTGCTGACGCAA
CCCCCACTGGTTGGGGCATTGCCACCACCTGTCAGCTCCTTTCCGGGACTTTCGCTTTCCCCCTCCCTAT
TGCCACGGCGGAACTCATCGCCGCCTGCCTTGCCCGCTGCTGGACAGGGGCTCGGCTGTTGGGCACTGAC
AATTCCGTGGTGTTGTCGGGGAAGCTGACGTCCTTTCCATGGCTGCTCGCCTGTGTTGCCACCTGGATTC
TGCGCGGGACGTCCTTCTGCTACGTCCCTTCGGCCCTCAATCCAGCGGACCTTCCTTCCCGCGGCCTGCT
GCCGGCTCTGCGGCCTCTTCCGCGTCTTCGCCTTCGCCCTCAGACGAGTCGGATCTCCCTTTGGGCCGCC
TCCCCGCGTCGACTTTAAGACCAATGACTTACAAGGCAGCTGTAGATCTTAGCCACTTTTTAAAAGAAAA
GGGGGGACTGGAAGGGCTAATTCACTCCCAACGAAGACAAGATCTGCTTTTTGCTTGTACTGGGTCTCTC
TGGTTAGACCAGATCTGAGCCTGGGAGCTCTCTGGCTAACTAGGGAACCCACTGCTTAAGCCTCAATAAA
GCTTGCCTTGAGTGCTTCAAGTAGTGTGTGCCCGTCTGTTGTGTGACTCTGGTAACTAGAGATCCCTCAG
ACCCTTTTAGTCAGTGTGGAAAATCTCTAGCAGTACGTATAGTAGTTCATGTCATCTTATTATTCAGTAT
TTATAACTTGCAAAGAAATGAATATCAGAGAGTGAGAGGAACTTGTTTATTGCAGCTTATAATGGTTACA
AATAAAGCAATAGCATCACAAATTTCACAAATAAAGCATTTTTTTCACTGCATTCTAGTTGTGGTTTGTC
CAAACTCATCAATGTATCTTATCATGTCTGGCTCTAGCTATCCCGCCCCTAACTCCGCCCATCCCGCCCC
TAACTCCGCCCAGTTCCGCCCATTCTCCGCCCCATGGCTGACTAATTTTTTTTATTTATGCAGAGGCCGA
GGCCGCCTCGGCCTCTGAGCTATTCCAGAAGTAGTGAGGAGGCTTTTTTGGAGGCCTAGGGACGTACCCA
ATTCGCCCTATAGTGAGTCGTATTACGCGCGCTCACTGGCCGTCGTTTTACAACGTCGTGACTGGGAAAA
CCCTGGCGTTACCCAACTTAATCGCCTTGCAGCACATCCCCCTTTCGCCAGCTGGCGTAATAGCGAAGAG
GCCCGCACCGATCGCCCTTCCCAACAGTTGCGCAGCCTGAATGGCGAATGGG
[124 nt withheld, positions 4463-4586]
C
[91 nt withheld, positions 4588-4678]
A
[49 nt withheld, positions 4680-4728]
CCTTTGACGTTGGAGTCCACGTTCTTT
[37 nt withheld, positions 4756-4792]
ACCCTATCTCGGTCTATTCTTTTGATTTATAAGGGATTTTGCCGATTTCGGCCTATTGGTTAAAAAATGA
GCTGATTTAACAAAAATTTAACGCGAATTTTAACAAAATATTAACGCTTACAATTTAGGTGGCACTTTTC
GGGGAAATGTGCGCGGAACCCCTATTTGTTTATTTTTCTAAATACATTCAAATATGTATCCGCTCATGAG
ACAATAACCCTGATAAATGCTTCAATAATATTGAAAAAGGAAGAGTATGAGTATTCAACATTTCCGTGTC
GCCCTTATTCCCTTTTTTGCGGCATTTTGCCTTCCTGTTTTTGCTCACCCAGAAACGCTGGTGAAAGTAA
AAGATGCTGAAGATCAGTTGGGTGCACGAGTGGGTTACATCGAACTGGATCTCAACAGCGGTAAGATCCT
TGAGAGTTTTCGCCCCGAAGAACGTTTTCCAATGATGAGCACTTTTAAAGTTCTGCTATGTGGCGCGGTA
TTATCCCGTATTGACGCCGGGCAAGAGCAACTCGGTCGCCGCATACACTATTCTCAGAATGACTTGGTTG
AGTACTCACCAGTCACAGAAAAGCATCTTACGGATGGCATGACAGTAAGAGAATTATGCAGTGCTGCCAT
AACCATGAGTGATAACACTGCGGCCAACTTACTTCTGACAACGATCGGAGGACCGAAGGAGCTAACCGCT
TTTTTGCACAACATGGGGGATCATGTAACTCGCCTTGATCGTTGGGAACCGGAGCTGAATGAAGCCATAC
CAAACGACGAGCGTGACACCACGATGCCTGTAGCAATGGCAACAACGTTGCGCAAACTATTAACTGGCGA
ACTACTTACTCTAGCTTCCCGGCAACAATTAATAGACTGGATGGAGGCGGATAAAGTTGCAGGACCACTT
CTGCGCTCGGCCCTTCCGGCTGGCTGGTTTATTGCTGATAAATCTGGAGCCGGTGAGCGTGGGTCTCGCG
GTATCATTGCAGCACTGGGGCCAGATGGTAAGCCCTCCCGTATCGTAGTTATCTACACGACGGGGAGTCA
GGCAACTATGGATGAACGAAATAGACAGATCGCTGAGATAGGTGCCTCACTGATTAAGCATTGGTAACTG
TCAGACCAAGTTTACTCATATATACTTTAGATTGATTTAAAACTTCATTTTTAATTTAAAAGGATCTAGG
TGAAGATCCTTTTTGATAATCTCATGACCAAAATCCCTTAACGTGAGTTTTCGTTCCACTGAGCGTCAGA
CCCCGTAGAAAAGATCAAAGGATCTTCTTGAGATCCTTTTTTTCTGCGCGTAATCTGCTGCTTGCAAACA
AAAAAACCACCGCTACCAGCGGTGGTTTGTTTGCCGGATCAAGAGCTACCAACTCTTTTTCCGAAGGTAA
CTGGCTTCAGCAGAGCGCAGATACCAAATACTGTTCTTCTAGTGTAGCCGTAGTTAGGCCACCACTTCAA
GAACTCTGTAGCACCGCCTACATACCTCGCTCTGCTAATCCTGTTACCAGTGGCTGCTGCCAGTGGCGAT
AAGTCGTGTCTTACCGGGTTGGACTCAAGACGATAGTTACCGGATAAGGCGCAGCGGTCGGGCTGAACGG
GGGGTTCGTGCACACAGCCCAGCTTGGAGCGAACGACCTACACCGAACTGAGATACCTACAGCGTGAGCT
ATGAGAAAGCGCCACGCTTCCCGAAGGGAGAAAGGCGGACAGGTATCCGGTAAGCGGCAGGGTCGGAACA
GGAGAGCGCACGAGGGAGCTTCCAGGGGGAAACGCCTGGTATCTTTATAGTCCTGTCGGGTTTCGCCACC
TCTGACTTGAGCGTCGATTTTTGTGATGCTCGTCAGGGGGGCGGAGCCTATGGAAAAACGCCAGCAACGC
GGCCTTTTTACGGTTCCTGGCCTTTTGCTGGCCTTTTGCTCACATGTTCTTTCCTGCGTTATCCCCTGAT
TCTGTGGATAACCGTATTACCGCCTTTGAGTGAGCTGATACCGCTCGCCGCAGCCGAACGACCGAGCGCA
GCGAGTCAGTGAGCGAGGAAGCGGAAGAGCGCCCAATACGCAAACCGCCTCTCCCCGCGCGTTGGCCGAT
TCATTAATGCAGCTGGCACGACAGGTTTCCCGACTGGAAAGCGGGCAGTGAGCGCAACGCAATTAATGTG
AGTTAGCTCACTCATTAGGCACCCCAGGCTTTACACTTTATGCTTCCGGCTCGTATGTTGTGTGGAATTG
TGAGCGGATAACAATTTCACACAGGAAACAGCTATGACCATGATTACGCCAAGCGCGCAATTAACCCTCA
CTAAAGGGAACAAAAGCTGGAGCTGCAAGCTTAATGTAGTCTTATGCAATACTCTTGTAGTCTTGCAACA
TGGTAACGATGAGTTAGCAACATGCCTTACAAGGAGAGAAAAAGCACCGTGCATGCCGATTGGTGGAAGT
AAGGTGGTACGATCGTGCCTTATTAGGAAGGCAACAGACGGGTCTGACATGGATTGGACGAACCACTGAA
TTGCCGCATTGCAGAGATATTGTATTTAAGTGCCTAGCTCGATACATAAACGGGTCTCTCTGGTTAGACC
AGATCTGAGCCTGGGAGCTCTCTGGCTAACTAGGGAACCCACTGCTTAAGCCTCAATAAAGCTTGCCTTG
AGTGCTTCAAGTAGTGTGTGCCCGTCTGTTGTGTGACTCTGGTAACTAGAGATCCCTCAGACCCTTTTAG
TCAGTGTGGAAAATCTCTAGCAGTGGCGCCCGAACAGGGACTTGAAAGCGAAAGGGAAACCAGAGGAGCT
CTCTCGACGCAGGACTCGGCTTGCTGAAGCGCGCACGGCAAGAGGCGAGGGGCGGCGACTGGTGAGTACG
CCAAAAATTTTGACTAGCGGAGGCTAGAAGGAGAGAGATGGGTGCGAGAGCGTCAGTATTAAGCGGGGGA
GAATTAGATCGCGATGGGAAAAAATTCGGTTAAGGCCAGGGGGAAAGAAAAAATATAAATTAAAACATAT
AGTATGGGCAAGCAGGGAGCTAGAACGATTCGCAGTTAATCCTGGCCTGTTAGAAACATCAGAAGGCTGT
AGACAAATACTGGGACAGCTACAACCATCCCTTCAGACAGGATCAGAAGAACTTAGATCATTATATAATA
CAGTAGCAACCCTCTATTGTGTGCATCAAAGGATAGAGATAAAAGACACCAAGGAAGCTTTAGACAAGAT
AGAGGAAGAGCAAAACAAAAGTAAGACCACCGCACAGCAAGCGGCCGCTGATCTTCAGACCTGGAGGAGG
AGATATGAGGGACAATTGGAGAAGTGAATTATATAAATATAAAGTAGTAAAAATTGAACCATTAGGAGTA
GCACCCACCAAGGCAAAGAGAAGAGTGGTGCAGAGAGAAAAAAGAGCAGTGGGAATAGGAGCTTTGTTCC
TTGGGTTCTTGGGAGCAGCAGGAAGCACTATGGGCGCAGCGTCAATGACGCTGACGGTACAGGCCAGACA
ATTATTGTCTGGTATAGTGCAGCAGCAGAACAATTTGCTGAGGGCTATTGAGGCGCAACAGCATCTGTTG
CAACTCACAGTCTGGGGCATCAAGCAGCTCCAGGCAAGAATCCTGGCTGTGGAAAGATACCTAAAGGATC
AACAGCTCCTGGGGATTTGGGGTTGCTCTGGAAAACTCATTTGCACCACTGCTGTGCCTTGGAATGCTAG
TTGGAGTAATAAATCTCTGGAACAGATTTGGAATCACACGACCTGGATGGAGTGGGACAGAGAAATTAAC
AATTACACAAGCTTAATACACTCCTTAATTGAAGAATCGCAAAACCAGCAAGAAAAGAATGAACAAGAAT
TATTGGAATTAGATAAATGGGCAAGTTTGTGGAATTGGTTTAACATAACAAATTGGCTGTGGTATATAAA
ATTATTCATAATGATAGTAGGAGGCTTGGTAGGTTTAAGAATAGTTTTTGCTGTACTTTCTATAGTGAAT
AGAGTTAGGCAGGGATATTCACCATTATCGTTTCAGACCCACCTCCCAACCCCGAGGGGACCCTTGCGCC
TTTTCCAAGGCAGCCCTGGGTTTGCGCAGGGACGCGGCTGCTCTGGGCGTGGTTCCGGGAAACGCAGCGG
CGCCGACCCTGGGTCTCGCACATTCTTCACGTCCGTTCGCAGCGTCACCCGGATCTTCGCCGCTACCCTT
GTGGGCCCCCCGGCGACGCTTCCTGCTCCGCCCCTAAGTCGGGAAGGTTCCTTGCGGTTCGCGGCGTGCC
GGACGTGACAAACGGAAGCCGCACGTCTCACTAGTACCCTCGCAGACGGACAGCGCCAGGGAGCAATGGC
AGCGCGCCGACCGCGATGGGCTGTGGCCAATAGCGGCTGCTCAGCAGGGCGCGCCGAGAGCAGCGGCCGG
GAAGGGGCGGTGCGGGAGGCGGGGTGTGGGGCGGTAGTGTGGGCCCTGTTCCTGCCCGCGCGGTGTTCCG
CATTCTGCAAGCCTCCGGAGCGCACGTCGGCAGTCGGCTCCCTCGTTGACCGAATCACCGACCTCTCTCC
CCAGGGGGTACCACCGGAGCTTACCATGACCGAGTACAAGCCCACGGTGCGCCTCGCCACCCGCGACGAC
GTCCCCAGGGCCGTACGCACCCTCGCCGCCGCGTTCGCCGACTACCCCGCCACGCGCCACACCGTCGATC
CGGACCGCCACATCGAGCGGGTCACCGAGCTGCAAGAACTCTTCCTCACGCGCGTCGGGCTCGACATCGG
CAAGGTGTGGGTCGCGGACGACGGCGCCGCCGTGGCGGTCTGGACCACGCCGGAGAGCGTCGAAGCGGGG
GCGGTGTTCGCCGAGATCGGCCCGCGCATGGCCGAGTTGAGCGGTTCCCGGCTGGCCGCGCAGCAACAGA
TGGAAGGCCTCCTGGCGCCGCACCGGCCCAAGGAGCCCGCGTGGTTCCTGGCCACCGTCGGCGTCTCGCC
CGACCACCAGGGCAAGGGTCTGGGCAGCGCCGTCGTGCTCCCCGGAGTGGAGGCGGCCGAGCGCGCCGGG
GTGCCCGCCTTCCTGGAGACCTCCGCGCCCCGCAACCTCCCCTTCTACGAGCGGCTCGGCTTCACCGTCA
CCGCCGACGTCGAGGTGCCCGAAGGACCGCGCACCTGGTGCATGACCCGCAAGCCCGGTGCCTGAGAATT
CTAGATCTTGAGACAAATGGCAGTATTCATCCACAATTTTAAAAGAAAAGGGGGGATTGGGGGGTACAGT
GCAGGGGAAAGAATAGTAGACATAATAGCAACAGACATACAAACTAAAGAATTACAAAAACAAATTACAA
AAATTCAAAATTTTCGGGTTTATTACAGGGACAGCAGAGATCCACTTTGGCGCCGGCTCGAGGGGGCCCG
GGGTTATTAATAGTAATCAATTACGGGGTCATTAGTTCATAGCCCATATATGGAGTTCCGGACATTGATT
ATTGACTAGTTATTAATAGTAATCAATTACGGGGTCATTAGTTCATAGCCCATATATGGAGTTCCGCGTT
ACATAACTTACGGTAAATGGCCCGCCTGGCTGACCGCCCAACGACCCCCGCCCATTGACGTCAATAATGA
CGTATGTTCCCATAGTAACGCCAATAGGGACTTTCCATTGACGTCAATGGGTGGAGTATTTACGGTAAAC
TGCCCACTTGGCAGTACATCAAGTGTATCATATGCCAAGTACGCCCCCTATTGACGTCAATGACGGTAAA
TGGCCCGCCTGGCATTATGCCCAGTACATGACCTTATGGGACTTTCCTACTTGGCAGTACATCTACGTAT
TAGTCATCGCTATTACCATGGTGATGCGGTTTTGGCAGTACATCAATGGGCGTGGATAGCGGTTTGACTC
ACGGGGATTTCCAAGTCTCCACCCCATTGACGTCAATGGGAGTTTGTTTTGGCACCAAAATCAACGGGAC
TTTCCAAAATGTCGTAACAACTCCGCCCCATTGACGCAAATGGGCGGTAGGCGTGTACGGTGGGAGGTCT
ATATAAGCAGAGCTGAGACCCAAGCTGGCTAGC
